Addgene plasmid #170601: p663-UBC-miniTurbo-V5-PKN3_IDG-K
Purpose: Gateway destination clone of PKN3 (human) tagged with N-terminal miniTurbo-V5 for generating protein-proximity networks using proximity-dependent biotinylation proteomics
Depositing lab: Ben Major. Depositing organization: Washington University in Saint Louis.
Backbone
  Vector backbone: pDest663
  Backbone manufacturer: PEL
  Backbone size w/o insert (bp): 9019
  Vector type: Mammalian Expression, Lentiviral ; Gateway Destination
  Selectable markers: Puromycin
Growth in bacteria
  Bacterial resistance: Ampicillin, 100 μg/mL
  Growth temperature: 30°C
  Growth strain: DH10B
  Copy number: Low Copy
Gene/Insert
  Gene/Insert name: miniTurbo-V5-PKN3 (alt name: miniTurbo-V5)
  Species: H. sapiens (human)
  Entrez Gene: PKN3 (a.k.a. UTDP4-1)
  Promoter: Ubiquitin
  Tag / fusion protein: miniTurbo-V5 (N terminal on insert)
  Cloning method: Gateway Cloning
  Sequencing primers: 5′ TGAAGCTCCGGTTTTGAACT; 3′ AATAGACCCGTGAAGCTGATC
Terms and licenses: Academic/Nonprofit Terms; Industry Terms: Not Available to Industry
Depositor comments: These plasmids were generated as part of the Illuminating the Druggable Genome (IDG) program sponsored by the NIH Common Fund. The goal of this program is to identify, gather, and distribute information and resources for proteins that currently are not well-studied yet belong to commonly drug-targeted protein families: protein kinases, non-olfactory G-protein coupled receptors (GPCRs), and ion channels. The IDG program is designed to develop fundamental research tools for understudied proteins, elucidate their function, and disseminate the IDG-related resources and data to the greater scientific community. These lentiviral gateway destination plasmids were generated, as part of the Kinase-Data and Resource Generating Center (DRGC), using the single fragment or multisite gateway cloning technology. They were used for generating proteomics-based protein-interaction and protein-proximity networks that can be accessed through the kinase-DRGC website https://darkkinome.org/. Each plasmid has either an N- or C-terminal fusion protein (Flag/ V5/V5-miniTurbo/V5-TurboID/miniTurbo-V5/TurboID-V5) tagged understudied kinase driven under either a CMV or Ubiquitin (UBC) promoter. All inserts in the pENTR plasmids used to generate the deposited destination plasmids were end-sequenced and insert size validated prior to multi-site gateway cloning. The combined insert size of the single fragment or three fragment destination plasmids were confirmed by restriction digestion (BsrGI, and EcoRV for pDest667; BsrGI, EcoRV, and BstZ17I for pDest663; and BsrGI for pHAGE) and all plasmids were partially sequenced to ensure in-frame ORFs and fusion tags.
How to cite: p663-UBC-miniTurbo-V5-PKN3_IDG-K was a gift from Ben Major (Addgene plasmid # 170601 ; http://n2t.net/addgene:170601 ; RRID:Addgene_170601)
