[The description below was written by a language model from this plasmid's Addgene catalogue record and pLannotate feature annotations shown in this document.]
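Description:
p663-UBC-miniTurbo-V5-PKN3_IDG-K is a lentiviral mammalian expression clone built on the pDest663 Gateway destination backbone, carrying human PKN3 fused at its N-terminus to the miniTurbo biotin ligase and a V5 epitope. The sequenced plasmid is about 12.1 kb. It is maintained in E. coli through a ColE1/pUC-type origin and the β-lactamase gene for ampicillin selection. The catalogue lists it as low copy even though the annotated origin is a high-copy type. An f1 origin, an SV40 origin and leftover lac/T3/T7 cloning-vector elements are also present.

The transfer cassette has a third-generation layout. An RSV promoter drives a truncated HIV-1 5' LTR, followed by the Ψ packaging signal with a gag fragment, the RRE for Rev-dependent export of the genomic RNA, and the cPPT/CTS. It ends in a truncated 3' LTR and an SV40 polyadenylation signal. Inside, attB4, attB5, attB1 and attB2 scars mark a multisite Gateway assembly that joined three modules: the human ubiquitin C promoter, the miniTurbo coding sequence, and the PKN3 open reading frame. The V5 tag named in the record is not annotated separately in the feature table; a short unannotated gap lies between miniTurbo and attB1. A WPRE downstream of PKN3 enhances transcript expression, and a mouse PGK promoter drives puromycin N-acetyltransferase for selecting transduced cells.

The plasmid was made within the Illuminating the Druggable Genome program's resource on understudied kinases. It is intended for proximity-dependent biotinylation proteomics, in which miniTurbo biotinylates proteins near PKN3 so they can be captured and identified to map its proximity network. The depositor notes that clones in this collection were checked by restriction digestion and partial sequencing.
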