Features (pLannotate 1.2.2; 32 found; start..end, strand, type, name):
     22..126     +  promoter       AmpR promoter: bla
    127..987     +  CDS            AmpR: β-lactamase; bla; confers resistance to ampicillin, carbenicillin, and related antibiotics
   1158..1746    +  rep_origin     ori: high-copy-number ColE1/pMB1/pBR322/pUC origin of replication
   1929..2021    +  CDS            lacI (fragment): lac repressor; lacI; The lac repressor binds to the lac operator to inhibit transcription in E. coli. This inhibition can be relieved by adding lactose or isopropyl-β-D-thiogalactopyranoside (IPTG).
   2034..2055    +  protein_bind   CAP binding site: CAP binding activates transcription in the presence of cAMP. E. coli catabolite activator protein
   2070..2100    +  promoter       lac promoter: promoter for the E. coli lac operon
   2104..2126    +  protein_bind   lac operator (fragment): The lac repressor binds to the lac operator to inhibit transcription in E. coli. This inhibition can be relieved by adding lactose or isopropyl-β-D-thiogalactopyranoside (IPTG). lac repressor encoded by lacI
   2169..2187    +  promoter       T3 promoter: promoter for bacteriophage T3 RNA polymerase
   2215..2441    +  promoter       RSV promoter: Rous sarcoma virus enhancer/promoter
   2442..2622    +  LTR            5' LTR (truncated): truncated 5' long terminal repeat (LTR) from HIV-1
   2669..2794    +  misc_feature   HIV-1 Ψ: packaging signal of human immunodeficiency virus type 1
   2778..3141    +  CDS            HIV-1 gag (fragment): gag protein from human immunodeficiency virus 1; gag
   3287..3520    +  misc_feature   RRE: The Rev response element (RRE) of HIV-1 allows for Rev-dependent mRNA export from the nucleus to the cytoplasm.
   3897..3997    +  CDS            Rev (fragment): human immunodeficiency virus 1 (HIV-1) Rev protein; rev; enhances nuclear export of unspliced and incompletely spliced viral mRNAs
   4016..4132    +  misc_feature   cPPT/CTS: central polypurine tract and central termination sequence of HIV-1
   4166..4186    +  protein_bind   attB4: mutant version of attB; core recombination site for the Gateway® BP reaction BP Clonase™
   4186..5397    +  promoter       UbC promoter: human ubiquitin C promoter
   5401..5419    -  protein_bind   attB5 (fragment): mutant version of attB; core recombination site for the Gateway® BP reaction BP Clonase™
   5434..6204    +  CDS            miniTurbo: N-terminally truncated mutant of the E. coli biotin ligase BioID engineered for improved catalytic efficiency (Branon et al., 2018)
   6253..6277    +  protein_bind   attB1: mutant version of attB; recombination site for the Gateway® BP reaction BP Clonase™
   6283..8949    +  CDS            PKN3: PKN3_HUMAN - Also known as PKNBETA. Experimental evidence at protein level: Swiss-Prot protein existence level 1. Contributes to invasiveness in malignant prostate cancer. From Homo sapiens (Human).
   8957..8981    -  protein_bind   attB2: mutant version of attB; recombination site for the Gateway® BP reaction BP Clonase™
   9011..9599    +  misc_feature   WPRE: woodchuck hepatitis virus posttranscriptional regulatory element
   9613..10112   +  promoter       PGK promoter: mouse phosphoglycerate kinase 1 promoter
  10133..10732   +  CDS            PuroR: puromycin N-acetyltransferase; pac from Streptomyces alboniger; confers resistance to puromycin
  10800..10937   +  CDS            nef (fragment): NEF_HV1LA - Experimental evidence at protein level: Swiss-Prot protein existence level 1. Extracellular Nef protein targets CD4(+) T-lymphocytes for apoptosis by interacting with CXCR4 surface receptors. From Human immunodeficiency virus type 1 group M subtype B (isolate Lai) (HIV-1).
  10923..11103   +  LTR            5' LTR (truncated): truncated 5' long terminal repeat (LTR) from HIV-1
  11175..11296   +  polyA_signal   SV40 poly(A) signal: SV40 polyadenylation signal
  11336..11471   +  rep_origin     SV40 ori: SV40 origin of replication
  11492..11510   -  promoter       T7 promoter: promoter for bacteriophage T7 RNA polymerase
  11518..11673   +  CDS            lacZα (fragment): LacZα fragment of β-galactosidase; lacZ fragment
  11678..12106   +  rep_origin     f1 ori (sequence partly withheld): f1 bacteriophage origin of replication; arrow indicates direction of (+) strand synthesis
>Addgene plasmid #170601 | p663-UBC-miniTurbo-V5-PKN3_IDG-K | addgene full sequence | sequence record 335768 | Addgene NGS Result
GGCACTTTTCGGGGAAATGTGCGCGGAACCCCTATTTGTTTATTTTTCTAAATACATTCAAATATGTATC
CGCTCATGAGACAATAACCCTGATAAATGCTTCAATAATATTGAAAAAGGAAGAGTATGAGTATTCAACA
TTTCCGTGTCGCCCTTATTCCCTTTTTTGCGGCATTTTGCCTTCCTGTTTTTGCTCACCCAGAAACGCTG
GTGAAAGTAAAAGATGCTGAAGATCAGTTGGGTGCACGAGTGGGTTACATCGAACTGGATCTCAACAGCG
GTAAGATCCTTGAGAGTTTTCGCCCCGAAGAACGTTTTCCAATGATGAGCACTTTTAAAGTTCTGCTATG
TGGCGCGGTATTATCCCGTATTGACGCCGGGCAAGAGCAACTCGGTCGCCGCATACACTATTCTCAGAAT
GACTTGGTTGAGTACTCACCAGTCACAGAAAAGCATCTTACGGATGGCATGACAGTAAGAGAATTATGCA
GTGCTGCCATAACCATGAGTGATAACACTGCGGCCAACTTACTTCTGACAACGATCGGAGGACCGAAGGA
GCTAACCGCTTTTTTGCACAACATGGGGGATCATGTAACTCGCCTTGATCGTTGGGAACCGGAGCTGAAT
GAAGCCATACCAAACGACGAGCGTGACACCACGATGCCTGTAGCAATGGCAACAACGTTGCGCAAACTAT
TAACTGGCGAACTACTTACTCTAGCTTCCCGGCAACAATTAATAGACTGGATGGAGGCGGATAAAGTTGC
AGGACCACTTCTGCGCTCGGCCCTTCCGGCTGGCTGGTTTATTGCTGATAAATCTGGAGCCGGTGAGCGT
GGGTCTCGCGGTATCATTGCAGCACTGGGGCCAGATGGTAAGCCCTCCCGTATCGTAGTTATCTACACGA
CGGGGAGTCAGGCAACTATGGATGAACGAAATAGACAGATCGCTGAGATAGGTGCCTCACTGATTAAGCA
TTGGTAACTGTCAGACCAAGTTTACTCATATATACTTTAGATTGATTTAAAACTTCATTTTTAATTTAAA
AGGATCTAGGTGAAGATCCTTTTTGATAATCTCATGACCAAAATCCCTTAACGTGAGTTTTCGTTCCACT
GAGCGTCAGACCCCGTAGAAAAGATCAAAGGATCTTCTTGAGATCCTTTTTTTCTGCGCGTAATCTGCTG
CTTGCAAACAAAAAAACCACCGCTACCAGCGGTGGTTTGTTTGCCGGATCAAGAGCTACCAACTCTTTTT
CCGAAGGTAACTGGCTTCAGCAGAGCGCAGATACCAAATACTGTTCTTCTAGTGTAGCCGTAGTTAGGCC
ACCACTTCAAGAACTCTGTAGCACCGCCTACATACCTCGCTCTGCTAATCCTGTTACCAGTGGCTGCTGC
CAGTGGCGATAAGTCGTGTCTTACCGGGTTGGACTCAAGACGATAGTTACCGGATAAGGCGCAGCGGTCG
GGCTGAACGGGGGGTTCGTGCACACAGCCCAGCTTGGAGCGAACGACCTACACCGAACTGAGATACCTAC
AGCGTGAGCTATGAGAAAGCGCCACGCTTCCCGAAGGGAGAAAGGCGGACAGGTATCCGGTAAGCGGCAG
GGTCGGAACAGGAGAGCGCACGAGGGAGCTTCCAGGGGGAAACGCCTGGTATCTTTATAGTCCTGTCGGG
TTTCGCCACCTCTGACTTGAGCGTCGATTTTTGTGATGCTCGTCAGGGGGGCGGAGCCTATGGAAAAACG
CCAGCAACGCGGCCTTTTTACGGTTCCTGGCCTTTTGCTGGCCTTTTGCTCACATGTTCTTTCCTGCGTT
ATCCCCTGATTCTGTGGATAACCGTATTACCGCCTTTGAGTGAGCTGATACCGCTCGCCGCAGCCGAACG
ACCGAGCGCAGCGAGTCAGTGAGCGAGGAAGCGGAAGAGCGCCCAATACGCAAACCGCCTCTCCCCGCGC
GTTGGCCGATTCATTAATGCAGCTGGCACGACAGGTTTCCCGACTGGAAAGCGGGCAGTGAGCGCAACGC
AATTAATGTGAGTTAGCTCACTCATTAGGCACCCCAGGCTTTACACTTTATGCTTCCGGCTCGTATGTTG
TGTGGAATTGTGAGCGGATAACAATTTCACACAGGAAACAGCTATGACCATGATTACGCCAAGCGCGCAA
TTAACCCTCACTAAAGGGAACAAAAGCTGGAGCTGCAAGCTTAATGTAGTCTTATGCAATACTCTTGTAG
TCTTGCAACATGGTAACGATGAGTTAGCAACATGCCTTACAAGGAGAGAAAAAGCACCGTGCATGCCGAT
TGGTGGAAGTAAGGTGGTACGATCGTGCCTTATTAGGAAGGCAACAGACGGGTCTGACATGGATTGGACG
AACCACTGAATTGCCGCATTGCAGAGATATTGTATTTAAGTGCCTAGCTCGATACATAAACGGGTCTCTC
TGGTTAGACCAGATCTGAGCCTGGGAGCTCTCTGGCTAACTAGGGAACCCACTGCTTAAGCCTCAATAAA
GCTTGCCTTGAGTGCTTCAAGTAGTGTGTGCCCGTCTGTTGTGTGACTCTGGTAACTAGAGATCCCTCAG
ACCCTTTTAGTCAGTGTGGAAAATCTCTAGCAGTGGCGCCCGAACAGGGACTTGAAAGCGAAAGGGAAAC
CAGAGGAGCTCTCTCGACGCAGGACTCGGCTTGCTGAAGCGCGCACGGCAAGAGGCGAGGGGCGGCGACT
GGTGAGTACGCCAAAAATTTTGACTAGCGGAGGCTAGAAGGAGAGAGATGGGTGCGAGAGCGTCAGTATT
AAGCGGGGGAGAATTAGATCGCGATGGGAAAAAATTCGGTTAAGGCCAGGGGGAAAGAAAAAATATAAAT
TAAAACATATAGTATGGGCAAGCAGGGAGCTAGAACGATTCGCAGTTAATCCTGGCCTGTTAGAAACATC
AGAAGGCTGTAGACAAATACTGGGACAGCTACAACCATCCCTTCAGACAGGATCAGAAGAACTTAGATCA
TTATATAATACAGTAGCAACCCTCTATTGTGTGCATCAAAGGATAGAGATAAAAGACACCAAGGAAGCTT
TAGACAAGATAGAGGAAGAGCAAAACAAAAGTAAGACCACCGCACAGCAAGCGGCCGCTGATCTTCAGAC
CTGGAGGAGGAGATATGAGGGACAATTGGAGAAGTGAATTATATAAATATAAAGTAGTAAAAATTGAACC
ATTAGGAGTAGCACCCACCAAGGCAAAGAGAAGAGTGGTGCAGAGAGAAAAAAGAGCAGTGGGAATAGGA
GCTTTGTTCCTTGGGTTCTTGGGAGCAGCAGGAAGCACTATGGGCGCAGCGTCAATGACGCTGACGGTAC
AGGCCAGACAATTATTGTCTGGTATAGTGCAGCAGCAGAACAATTTGCTGAGGGCTATTGAGGCGCAACA
GCATCTGTTGCAACTCACAGTCTGGGGCATCAAGCAGCTCCAGGCAAGAATCCTGGCTGTGGAAAGATAC
CTAAAGGATCAACAGCTCCTGGGGATTTGGGGTTGCTCTGGAAAACTCATTTGCACCACTGCTGTGCCTT
GGAATGCTAGTTGGAGTAATAAATCTCTGGAACAGATTTGGAATCACACGACCTGGATGGAGTGGGACAG
AGAAATTAACAATTACACAAGCTTAATACACTCCTTAATTGAAGAATCGCAAAACCAGCAAGAAAAGAAT
GAACAAGAATTATTGGAATTAGATAAATGGGCAAGTTTGTGGAATTGGTTTAACATAACAAATTGGCTGT
GGTATATAAAATTATTCATAATGATAGTAGGAGGCTTGGTAGGTTTAAGAATAGTTTTTGCTGTACTTTC
TATAGTGAATAGAGTTAGGCAGGGATATTCACCATTATCGTTTCAGACCCACCTCCCAACCCCGAGGGGA
CCCGACAGGCCCGAAGGAATAGAAGAAGAAGGTGGAGAGAGAGACAGAGACAGATCCATTCGATTAGTGA
ACGGATCTCGACGGTATCGGTTAACTTTTAAAAGAAAAGGGGGGATTGGGGGGTACAGTGCAGGGGAAAG
AATAGTAGACATAATAGCAACAGACATACAAACTAAAGAATTACAAAAACAAATTACAAAATTCAAAATT
TTATCGTCCAGTGTGGTGGAATTCTGCAGATATCACAACTTTGTATAGAAAAGTTGGCCTCCGCGCCGGG
TTTTGGCGCCTCCCGCGGGCGCCCCCCTCCTCACGGCGAGCGCTGCCACGTCAGACGAAGGGCGCAGCGA
GCGTCCTGATCCTTCCGCCCGGACGCTCAGGACAGCGGCCCGCTGCTCATAAGACTCGGCCTTAGAACCC
CAGTATCAGCAGAAGGACATTTTAGGACGGGACTTGGGTGACTCTAGGGCACTGGTTTTCTTTCCAGAGA
GCGGAACAGGCGAGGAAAAGTAGTCCCTTCTCGGCGATTCTGCGGAGGGATCTCCGTGGGGCGGTGAACG
CCGATGATTATATAAGGACGCGCCGGGTGTGGCACAGCTAGTTCCGTCGCAGCCGGGATTTGGGTCGCGG
TTCTTGTTTGTGGATCGCTGTGATCGTCACTTGGTGAGTAGCGGGCTGCTGGGCTGGCCGGGGCTTTCGT
GGCCGCCGGGCCGCTCGGTGGGACGGAAGCGTGTGGAGAGACCGCCAAGGGCTGTAGTCTGGGTCCGCGA
GCAAGGTTGCCCTGAACTGGGGGTTGGGGGGAGCGCAGCAAAATGGCGGCTGTTCCCGAGTCTTGAATGG
AAGACGCTTGTGAGGCGGGCTGTGAGGTCGTTGAAACAAGGTGGGGGGCATGGTGGGCGGCAAGAACCCA
AGGTCTTGAGGCCTTCGCTAATGCGGGAAAGCTCTTATTCGGGTGAGATGGGCTGGGGCACCATCTGGGG
ACCCTGACGTGAAGTTTGTCACTGACTGGAGAACTCGGTTTGTCGTCTGTTGCGGGGGCGGCAGTTATGG
CGGTGCCGTTGGGCAGTGCACCCGTACCTTTGGGAGCGCGCGCCCTCGTCGTGTCGTGACGTCACCCGTT
CTGTTGGCTTATAATGCAGGGTGGGGCCACCTGCCGGTAGGTGTGCGGTAGGCTTTTCTCCGTCGCAGGA
CGCAGGGTTCGGGCCTAGGGTAGGCTCTCCTGAATCGACAGGCGCCGGACCTCTGGTGAGGGGAGGGATA
AGTGAGGCGTCAGTTTCTTTGGTCGGTTTTATGTACCTATCTTCTTAAGTAGCTGAAGCTCCGGTTTTGA
ACTATGCGCTCGGGGTTGGCGAGTGTGTTTTGTGAAGTTTTTTAGGCACCTTTTGAAATGTAATCATTTG
GGTCAATATGTAATTTTCAGTGTTAGACTAGTAAATTGTCCGCTAAATTCTGGCCGTTTTTGGCTTTTTT
GTTAGACGGCCAACTTTTGTATACAAAGTGGGCCACCATGGGAATCCCGCTGCTGAACGCTAAACAGATT
CTGGGACAGCTGGACGGCGGGAGCGTGGCAGTCCTGCCTGTGGTCGACTCCACCAATCAGTACCTGCTGG
ATCGAATCGGCGAGCTGAAGAGTGGGGATGCTTGCATTGCAGAATATCAGCAGGCAGGGAGAGGAAGCAG
AGGGAGGAAATGGTTCTCTCCTTTTGGAGCTAACCTGTACCTGAGTATGTTTTGGCGCCTGAAGCGGGGA
CCAGCAGCAATCGGCCTGGGCCCGGTCATCGGAATTGTCATGGCAGAAGCGCTGCGAAAGCTGGGAGCAG
ACAAGGTGCGAGTCAAATGGCCCAATGACCTGTATCTGCAGGATAGAAAGCTGGCAGGCATCCTGGTGGA
GCTGGCCGGAATAACAGGCGATGCTGCACAGATCGTCATTGGCGCCGGGATTAACGTGGCTATGAGGCGC
GTGGAGGAAAGCGTGGTCAATCAGGGCTGGATCACACTGCAGGAAGCAGGGATTAACCTGGACAGGAATA
CTCTGGCCGCTATGCTGATCCGAGAGCTGCGGGCAGCCCTGGAACTGTTCGAGCAGGAAGGCCTGGCTCC
ATATCTGTCACGGTGGGAGAAGCTGGATAACTTCATCAATAGACCCGTGAAGCTGATCATTGGGGACAAA
GAGATTTTCGGGATTAGCCGGGGGATTGATAAACAGGGAGCCCTGCTGCTGGAACAGGACGGAGTTATCA
AACCCTGGATGGGCGGAGAAATCAGTCTGCGGTCTGCCGAAAAGGCTAGCGGCAAGCCCATCCCCAACCC
CCTGCTGGGCCTGGACAGCACCACAAGTTTGTACAAAAAAGCAGGCTCCACCATGGAGGAGGGGGCGCCG
CGGCAGCCTGGGCCGAGCCAGTGGCCCCCAGAGGATGAGAAGGAGGTGATCCGCCGGGCCATCCAGAAAG
AGCTGAAGATCAAGGAGGGGGTGGAGAACCTGCGGCGCGTGGCCACAGACCGCCGCCACTTGGGCCATGT
GCAGCAGCTGCTGCGGTCCTCCAACCGCCGCCTGGAGCAGCTGCATGGCGAGCTGCGGGAGCTGCACGCC
CGAATCCTGCTGCCCGGCCCTGGGCCTGGCCCAGCTGAGCCTGTGGCCTCAGGACCCCGGCCGTGGGCAG
AGCAGCTCAGGGCTCGGCACCTAGAGGCTCTCCGGAGGCAGCTGCATGTGGAGCTGAAGGTGAAGCAGGG
GGCTGAGAACATGACCCACACGTGCGCCAGTGGCACCCCCAAGGAGAGGAAGCTCCTGGCAGCTGCCCAG
CAGATGCTGCGGGACAGCCAGCTGAAGGTGGCCCTGCTGCGGATGAAGATCAGCAGCCTGGAGGCCAGTG
GGTCCCCGGAGCCAGGGCCTGAGCTGCTGGCGGAGGAGCTACAGCATCGACTGCACGTTGAGGCAGCTGT
GGCTGAGGGCGCCAAGAACGTGGTGAAACTGCTTAGTAGCCGGAGAACACAGGACCGCAAGGCACTGGCT
GAGGCCCAGGCCCAGCTACAGGAGTCCTCTCAGAAACTGGACCTCCTGCGCCTGGCCTTGGAGCAGCTGC
TGGAGCAACTGCCTCCTGCCCACCCTTTGCGCAGCAGAGTGACCCGAGAGTTGCGGGCTGCGGTGCCTGG
ATACCCCCAGCCTTCAGGGACACCTGTGAAGCCCACCGCCCTAACAGGGACACTGCAGGTCCGCCTCCTG
GGCTGTGAACAGTTGCTGACAGCCGTGCCTGGGCGCTCCCCAGCGGCCGCACTGGCCAGCAGCCCCTCCG
AGGGCTGGCTTCGGACCAAGGCCAAGCACCAGCGTGGCCGAGGCGAGCTTGCCAGCGAGGTGCTGGCTGT
GCTAAAGGTGGACAACCGTGTTGTGGGGCAGACGGGCTGGGGGCAGGTGGCCGAACAGTCCTGGGACCAG
ACCTTTGTCATCCCACTGGAGCGAGCCCGTGAGCTGGAGATTGGGGTACACTGGCGGGACTGGCGGCAGC
TATGTGGCGTGGCCTTCCTGAGACTTGAGGACTTCCTGGACAATGCCTGTCACCAACTGTCCCTCAGCCT
GGTACCGCAGGGACTGCTTTTTGCCCAGGTGACCTTCTGCGATCCTGTCATTGAGAGGCGGCCCCGGCTG
CAGAGGCAGGAACGCATCTTCTCTAAACGCAGAGGCCAGGACTTCCTGAGGGCTTCGCAGATGAACCTCG
GCATGGCGGCCTGGGGGCGCCTCGTCATGAACCTGCTGCCCCCCTGCAGCTCCCCGAGCACAATCAGCCC
CCCTAAAGGATGCCCTCGGACCCCAACAACACTGCGAGAGGCCTCTGACCCTGCCACTCCCAGTAATTTC
CTGCCCAAGAAGACCCCCTTGGGTGAAGAGATGACACCCCCACCCAAGCCCCCACGCCTCTACCTCCCCC
AGGAGCCAACATCCGAGGAGACTCCGCGCACCAAACGTCCCCATATGGAGCCTAGGACTCGACGTGGGCC
ATCTCCACCAGCCTCCCCCACCAGGAAACCCCCTCGGCTTCAGGACTTCCGCTGCTTAGCTGTGCTGGGC
CGGGGACACTTTGGGAAGGTCCTCCTGGTCCAGTTCAAGGGGACAGGGAAATACTACGCCATCAAAGCAC
TGAAGAAGCAGGAGGTGCTCAGCCGGGACGAGATAGAGAGCCTGTACTGCGAGAAGCGGATCCTGGAGGC
TGTGGGCTGCACAGGGCACCCTTTCCTGCTCTCCCTCCTTGCCTGCTTCCAGACCTCCAGCCATGCCTGC
TTTGTGACTGAGTTTGTGCCTGGTGGTGACCTCATGATGCAGATCCACGAGGATGTCTTCCCCGAGCCCC
AGGCCCGCTTCTACGTGGCTTGTGTTGTCCTGGGGCTGCAGTTCTTACACGAGAAGAAGATCATTTACAG
GGACCTGAAGTTGGATAACCTTCTGCTGGATGCCCAGGGATTCCTGAAGATCGCAGACTTTGGACTCTGC
AAGGAAGGGATCGGCTTCGGGGACCGGACTAGCACCTTCTGTGGCACCCCGGAGTTCCTGGCTCCCGAGG
TGCTGACCCAGGAGGCATACACACGGGCTGTGGACTGGTGGGGGCTGGGTGTGCTGCTCTACGAGATGCT
GGTGGGTGAGTGCCCGTTCCCAGGGGACACAGAGGAAGAGGTGTTTGACTGCATCGTCAACATGGACGCC
CCCTACCCCGGCTTTCTGTCGGTGCAAGGGCTTGAGTTCATTCAGAAGCTCCTCCAGAAGTGCCCGGAGA
AGCGCCTCGGGGCAGGTGAGCAGGATGCCGAGGAGATCAAGGTCCAGCCATTCTTCAGGACCACCAACTG
GCAAGCCCTGCTCGCCCGCACCATCCAGCCCCCCTTCGTGCCTACCCTGTGTGGCCCTGCGGACCTGCGC
TACTTTGAGGGCGAGTTCACAGGGCTGCCGCCTGCCCTGACCCCACCTGCACCCCACAGCCTCCTCACTG
CCCGCCAACAGGCCGCCTTCCGGGACTTCGACTTTGTGTCAGAGCGATTCCTGGAACCCTGAATCCACCC
AGCTTTCTTGTACAAAGTGGTGATATCCAGCACAGTGGCGGCCGCTCGACAATCAACCTCTGGATTACAA
AATTTGTGAAAGATTGACTGGTATTCTTAACTATGTTGCTCCTTTTACGCTATGTGGATACGCTGCTTTA
ATGCCTTTGTATCATGCTATTGCTTCCCGTATGGCTTTCATTTTCTCCTCCTTGTATAAATCCTGGTTGC
TGTCTCTTTATGAGGAGTTGTGGCCCGTTGTCAGGCAACGTGGCGTGGTGTGCACTGTGTTTGCTGACGC
AACCCCCACTGGTTGGGGCATTGCCACCACCTGTCAGCTCCTTTCCGGGACTTTCGCTTTCCCCCTCCCT
ATTGCCACGGCGGAACTCATCGCCGCCTGCCTTGCCCGCTGCTGGACAGGGGCTCGGCTGTTGGGCACTG
ACAATTCCGTGGTGTTGTCGGGGAAGCTGACGTCCTTTCCATGGCTGCTCGCCTGTGTTGCCACCTGGAT
TCTGCGCGGGACGTCCTTCTGCTACGTCCCTTCGGCCCTCAATCCAGCGGACCTTCCTTCCCGCGGCCTG
CTGCCGGCTCTGCGGCCTCTTCCGCGTCTTCGCCTTCGCCCTCAGACGAGTCGGATCTCCCTTTGGGCCG
CCTCCCCGCCTGGAATTCTACCGGGTAGGGGAGGCGCTTTTCCCAAGGCAGTCTGGAGCATGCGCTTTAG
CAGCCCCGCTGGGCACTTGGCGCTACACAAGTGGCCTCTGGCCTCGCACACATTCCACATCCACCGGTAG
GCGCCAACCGGCTCCGTTCTTTGGTGGCCCCTTCGCGCCACCTTCTACTCCTCCCCTAGTCAGGAAGTTC
CCCCCCGCCCCGCAGCTCGCGTCGTGCAGGACGTGACAAATGGAAGTAGCACGTCTCACTAGTCTCGTGC
AGATGGACAGCACCGCTGAGCAATGGAAGCGGGTAGGCCTTTGGGGCAGCGGCCAATAGCAGCTTTGCTC
CTTCGCTTTCTGGGCTCAGAGGCTGGGAAGGGGTGGGTCCGGGGGCGGGCTCAGGGGCGGGCTCAGGGGC
GGGGCGGGCGCCCGAAGGTCCTCCGGAGGCCCGGCATTCTGCACGCTTCAAAAGCGCACGTCTGCCGCGC
TGTTCTCCTCTTCCTCATCTCCGGGCCTTTCGACCTGCAGCCCAAGCTTACCATGACCGAGTACAAGCCC
ACGGTGCGCCTCGCCACCCGCGACGACGTCCCCAGGGCCGTACGCACCCTCGCCGCCGCGTTCGCCGACT
ACCCCGCCACGCGCCACACCGTCGATCCGGACCGCCACATCGAGCGGGTCACCGAGCTGCAAGAACTCTT
CCTCACGCGCGTCGGGCTCGACATCGGCAAGGTGTGGGTCGCGGACGACGGCGCCGCGGTGGCGGTCTGG
ACCACGCCGGAGAGCGTCGAAGCGGGGGCGGTGTTCGCCGAGATCGGCCCGCGCATGGCCGAGTTGAGCG
GTTCCCGGCTGGCCGCGCAGCAACAGATGGAAGGCCTCCTGGCGCCGCACCGGCCCAAGGAGCCCGCGTG
GTTCCTGGCCACCGTCGGCGTCTCGCCCGACCACCAGGGCAAGGGTCTGGGCAGCGCCGTCGTGCTCCCC
GGAGTGGAGGCGGCCGAGCGCGCCGGGGTGCCCGCCTTCCTGGAGACCTCCGCGCCCCGCAACCTCCCCT
TCTACGAGCGGCTCGGCTTCACCGTCACCGCCGACGTCGAGGTGCCCGAAGGACCGCGCACCTGGTGCAT
GACCCGCAAGCCCGGTGCCTGACGCCCGCCCCACGACCCGCAGCGCCCGACCGAAAGGAGCGCACGACCC
CATGCATCTCGAGGGCCCGGTACCTTTAAGACCAATGACTTACAAGGCAGCTGTAGATCTTAGCCACTTT
TTAAAAGAAAAGGGGGGACTGGAAGGGCTAGCTCACTCCCAACGAAGACAAGATCTGCTTTTTGCTTGTA
CTGGGTCTCTCTGGTTAGACCAGATCTGAGCCTGGGAGCTCTCTGGCTAACTAGGGAACCCACTGCTTAA
GCCTCAATAAAGCTTGCCTTGAGTGCTTCAAGTAGTGTGTGCCCGTCTGTTGTGTGACTCTGGTAACTAG
AGATCCCTCAGACCCTTTTAGTCAGTGTGGAAAATCTCTAGCAGTAGTAGTTCATGTCATCTTATTATTC
AGTATTTATAACTTGCAAAGAAATGAATATCAGAGAGTGAGAGGAACTTGTTTATTGCAGCTTATAATGG
TTACAAATAAAGCAATAGCATCACAAATTTCACAAATAAAGCATTTTTTTCACTGCATTCTAGTTGTGGT
TTGTCCAAACTCATCAATGTATCTTATCATGTCTGGCTCTAGCTATCCCGCCCCTAACTCCGCCCATCCC
GCCCCTAACTCCGCCCAGTTCCGCCCATTCTCCGCCCCATGGCTGACTAATTTTTTTTATTTATGCAGAG
GCCGAGGCCGCCTCGGCCTCTGAGCTATTCCAGAAGTAGTGAGGAGGCTTTTTTGGAGGCCTAGGGACGT
ACCCAATTCGCCCTATAGTGAGTCGTATTACGCGCGCTCACTGGCCGTCGTTTTACAACGTCGTGACTGG
GAAAACCCTGGCGTTACCCAACTTAATCGCCTTGCAGCACATCCCCCTTTCGCCAGCTGGCGTAATAGCG
AAGAGGCCCGCACCGATCGCCCTTCCCAACAGTTGCGCAGCCTGAATGGCGAATGGG
[124 nt withheld, positions 11678-11801]
C
[91 nt withheld, positions 11803-11893]
A
[49 nt withheld, positions 11895-11943]
CCTTTGACGTTGGAGTCCACGTTCTTT
[37 nt withheld, positions 11971-12007]
ACCCTATCTCGGTCTATTCTTTTGATTTATAAGGGATTTTGCCGATTTCGGCCTATTGGTTAAAAAATGA
GCTGATTTAACAAAAATTTAACGCGAATTTTAACAAAATATTAACGCTTACAATTTAGGT
